Addgene plasmid #26370: pENTR4_FUS_G2A_R521H
Depositing lab: Thomas Tuschl. Depositing organization: Rockefeller University. Publication: RNA targets of wild-type and mutant FET family proteins. Hoell JI, Larsson E, Runge S, Nusbaum JD, Duggimpudi S, Farazi TA, Hafner M, Borkhardt A, Sander C, Tuschl T. Nat Struct Mol Biol. 2011 Nov 13. doi: 10.1038/nsmb.2163. PubMed 22081015.
Backbone
  Vector backbone: pENTR4
  Backbone manufacturer: Invitrogen
  Backbone size w/o insert (bp): 2278
  Vector type: Entry Vector
Growth in bacteria
  Bacterial resistance: Kanamycin, 50 μg/mL
  Growth temperature: 37°C
  Growth strain: DH5alpha
  Copy number: High Copy
Gene/Insert
  Gene/Insert name: FUS
  Species: H. sapiens (human)
  Insert size (bp): 1581
  Mutation: R521H
  Entrez Gene: FUS (a.k.a. ALS6, ETM4, FUS1, HNRNPP2, POMP75, TLS, altFUS)
  Cloning method: Restriction Enzyme; 5′ cloning site SalI (not destroyed); 3′ cloning site NotI (not destroyed)
  Sequencing primers: 5′ pENTR-F; 3′ pENTR-R
Terms and licenses: Academic/Nonprofit Terms; Industry Terms: Not Available to Industry
How to cite: pENTR4_FUS_G2A_R521H was a gift from Thomas Tuschl (Addgene plasmid # 26370 ; http://n2t.net/addgene:26370 ; RRID:Addgene_26370)
