[The description below was written by a language model from this plasmid's Addgene catalogue record.]
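Description:
pENTR4_FUS_G2A_R521H is a Gateway entry clone built on the commercial pENTR4 backbone (about 2.3 kb without insert), carrying a roughly 1.6 kb human FUS coding insert. It is a high-copy bacterial plasmid selected with kanamycin. As an entry vector it is a shuttle rather than an expression construct. In pENTR-type plasmids the insert sits between attL recombination sites, so it can be moved by LR recombination into any compatible destination vector, which then provides the promoter, tags and host-specific selection. The record lists no promoter, tag or reporter for this plasmid, and no feature table is available to confirm individual backbone elements such as the att sites or the origin.

The FUS insert was placed by restriction cloning between SalI at the 5′ end and NotI at the 3′ end, and both sites remain intact, so the fragment can also be excised conventionally. FUS (also known as TLS or ALS6) is an RNA-binding protein of the FET family. The recorded mutation is R521H, a substitution near the C-terminus of the protein at a position associated with amyotrophic lateral sclerosis. The plasmid name also contains "G2A", which suggests a second change at residue 2, but the mutation field does not list it and the record gives no explanation for it.

The associated publication concerns the RNA targets of wild-type and mutant FET family proteins. This fits use of the clone as a source for generating mutant FUS expression constructs, to be compared with wild-type protein in RNA-binding studies. The record does not specify the downstream destination vectors.
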