>Addgene plasmid #26370 | pENTR4_FUS_G2A_R521H | addgene partial sequence | sequence record 32539 | 26370 with pENTR-R
TTTTATTGTTCATGATGATATATTTTTATCTTGTGCAATGTAACATCAGAGATTTTGAGACACGGGCCAG
AGCTGCAGCTGGATGGCAAATAATGATTTTATTTTGACTGATAGTGACCTGTTCGTTGCAACAAATTGAT
AAGCAATGCTTTCTTATAATGCCAACTTTGTACAAGAAAGCTGGGTCTAGATATCTCGAGTGCGGCCGCT
TAATACGGCCTCTCCCTGTGATCCTGTCTGTGCTCACCCCTGGAATCCATCTTGCCAGGGCCAAAGCCAC
CTCTGTCCCCACCACCCCGGCCCCCTCGGAAGCCTCCACGGTCCCCGCCGCGGCCCCGGTAGCCGCCTCG
ATCATAGCCTCCTCTGCCACCACGACGATCATCCCCGTAGTTACCCCCCATGTGAGAGCCACCTGGTCCC
CCTCCTGGGCCATCTGGTTTAGGGGCCTTACACTGGTTGCATTCATTCCTCCAAGAGAAGTTCATATTCT
CACAGGTGGGATTAGGACACTTCCAGTCACCAGCTCGCTGCTGTCCTCCACCGCCACCACCTCCACTGGG
AAATCCTCCTCGGCCACCACCACCACTGCCACCACCTCCATAGCCTCCACGGCCCATGGGTCCTCCTCGC
CCTCGGCCTCCACGACCATTGCCACCACCCCGATTAAAGTCTGCCCGGCGAGTAGCAAATGAGACCTTGA
TAGGATTTCCGGAGAATTCTTTACCATCAAACCAGTCAATAGCTGCTTTAGCTGAAGGTGGGTCATCAAA
AGAGACCGTTGCCTCTCCCTTCAGCTTGCCAGTTTCCCTGTCTGTGTACAAATTAATCATGGGCTGTCCC
GTTTTCTTGTTTGTCTTAATAATACCAATCTGCTTGAAGTAATCAGCCACAGACTCAATTGTAACATTCT
CACCCAGGCCTTGCACAAAGATGGTGTTGTTGT
